>Addgene plasmid #80337 | pAAV2.5-THP-GFP/WGA | addgene full sequence | sequence record 469484 | Addgene NGS Result
CAACAACGTTGCGCAAACTATTAACTGGCGAACTACTTACTCTAGCTTCCCGGCAACAATTAATAGACTG
GATGGAGGCGGATAAAGTTGCAGGACCACTTCTGCGCTCGGCCCTTCCGGCTGGCTGGTTTATTGCTGAT
AAATCTGGAGCCGGTGAGCGTGGGTCTCGCGGTATCATTGCAGCACTGGGGCCAGATGGTAAGCCCTCCC
GTATCGTAGTTATCTACACGACGGGGAGTCAGGCAACTATGGATGAACGAAATAGACAGATCGCTGAGAT
AGGTGCCTCACTGATTAAGCATTGGTAACTGTCAGACCAAGTTTACTCATATATACTTTAGATTGATTTA
AAACTTCATTTTTAATTTAAAAGGATCTAGGTGAAGATCCTTTTTGATAATCTCATGACCAAAATCCCTT
AACGTGAGTTTTCGTTCCACTGAGCGTCAGACCCCGTAGAAAAGATCAAAGGATCTTCTTGAGATCCTTT
TTTTCTGCGCGTAATCTGCTGCTTGCAAACAAAAAAACCACCGCTACCAGCGGTGGTTTGTTTGCCGGAT
CAAGAGCTACCAACTCTTTTTCCGAAGGTAACTGGCTTCAGCAGAGCGCAGATACCAAATACTGTTCTTC
TAGTGTAGCCGTAGTTAGGCCACCACTTCAAGAACTCTGTAGCACCGCCTACATACCTCGCTCTGCTAAT
CCTGTTACCAGTGGCTGCTGCCAGTGGCGATAAGTCGTGTCTTACCGGGTTGGACTCAAGACGATAGTTA
CCGGATAAGGCGCAGCGGTCGGGCTGAACGGGGGGTTCGTGCACACAGCCCAGCTTGGAGCGAACGACCT
ACACCGAACTGAGATACCTACAGCGTGAGCTATGAGAAAGCGCCACGCTTCCCGAAGGGAGAAAGGCGGA
CAGGTATCCGGTAAGCGGCAGGGTCGGAACAGGAGAGCGCACGAGGGAGCTTCCAGGGGGAAACGCCTGG
TATCTTTATAGTCCTGTCGGGTTTCGCCACCTCTGACTTGAGCGTCGATTTTTGTGATGCTCGTCAGGGG
GGCGGAGCCTATGGAAAAACGCCAGCAACGCGGCCTTTTTACGGTTCCTGGCCTTTTGCTGGCCTTTTGC
TCACATGTCCTGCAGGCAGCTGCGCGCTCGCTCGCTCACTGAGGCCGCCCGGGCGTCGGGCGACCTTTGG
TCGCCCGGCCTCAGTGAGCGAGCGAGCGCGCAGAGAGGGAGTGGCCAACTCCATCACTAGGGGTTCCTGC
GGCCGCACGCGAGGCCTCTTGGGATTCTTCTCATCAAAAAGGGCATGGGACACAGCTAAAGCGTCCAGGG
CTCCTCTGTGCCCACAGATGCCTTAGATCTTGGCACAATGTAGTCAGCCAGCTCCGTGTGTGTGTGTGTG
TGTGTGTGTGTGTGTGTGTGTGTGTGTGTGTGTGTGTGTGTGTGTGTGTGTTTGCATGTATCTCACAGAC
AGTGCACAATGGCCTGGATGTGAACAGAGGCAAGAGTCTGGGCCAGCAGTTGTCTCCCAGGAGGGTCCAA
AGACATCGTATTTTCAAGTTTAGGCCAGGTGCTCACTTGGGTGAGCTCAGACACAGACAAAGGTCTGGAG
AGCACACATTCCCCACCCCCACCCAGCTTCTATGCAAGCACCTCCAGCTGAGACAAGAAAACGAATTAAA
AAGCAATATTTGTGTCAGCGTAAGACATTTGCCGAAAGGTTAAATCCACACTCGTGGTGCTGCACAGCAG
CCCCCTGTGCAGGATTTGTTAGGCACAGCTCCCTCCTACCCCGTGCCACCTGAGCAAATGCCAGGCTGGG
TGGGCTGGAACCAGCCTGGGCTTGCCTCACCCTGGAATCCCCAGCACCCTCCAAAGGAGGACCCTGGGAG
TGGGCATAGACGCCCTTCAGGTGTGGGCAACAGCCCCCAGTCCTCAGGATGAAAGGCTAAGGTGCAGCCA
GCTCTGCCTTCACGGTGGGAATGTCTCTATGTGAGCCCTTTCTGGGCTGTGAAGAACGCTCTGAGAAGGG
TCCTGGGACCCTGGATAGGCCAGAGCTGTGCTGGGCATGTAGAGACAGGAGTGGGCTAAAGCAGCAAAGG
CACTGACCAAGGAAGAGTTCAGAGAGGAGCGTGGAATATGGGGAGGGGTTCATAGTAAGAGAGAGCAGGC
AGTGGAGAGTAAATAGTCACTGAGCCGGGGTTTATGGGGTTTGTAGGAGCTTACTCAGAGAAAGTAGATG
AGAGATGCCATGCCAGTCTGAGTATCACAGAGCCCCAGGCTCTCCTGGGAACGGAACTGTGAGGGCCAGA
AGGTCAGCAAGGGAGGTTAGGGAGAGTTCCTTTTGTACTGACTCAGCATTTATCCTGCTCCCAGGGGGCA
ATGGGGGCCAGTGAGGGATGCAGAGCAAGGCAGTGATGTGGCAGGCAGTTCCTGTTGTGAAAGAGCTGGG
AAGGGAGCGGGCTGGGCCTGGTACGTACAGCAGGCCATTTCTGAGGGTCCGAGTGCTGTCTAGGAGGTGC
AGTGAGACTTCAGTGATCAGCCAGAACAGAAGCTAAGCGGGGTGGGGACTGCGAGTTCAGGCTTCTGGGT
CTTGCAAATATCCAGAATGCTAAATCCTCAGAACCCCAGGGTGGCCATTTTCAGAGTGGGTTTTGTCCTT
TGGGCACTTGTGCAGACTCCAATATCCAGAGGGATAAGGATGGTACTCTTCAGTACCCTTAGTGAGAGGA
CACTTTTCTCTGAAGGGCTTGAATGTGCCGAGCCATTACCTGAAGGAAGGAAATGACTCCAGGGACATAG
GATGGGCCCAGCACAACTCACCTGCTACAGAGAAAGGTCCCCTCCCTGGTCTCCTTAGAGATCCTGTTTC
CCTGGCTGAGGAAGCTAGGGTGGATCTTTGTGTAAGTGGGTGTGGATGCTAACTGGAAAACAAAAGGTCA
CTTACTGTTAGACCTCGGGGTACCATGGAAGAGATGATCACTGAGTGTGCCCTTACATGGGGACCAGCTG
AGAATGGGGCTACCACTAGCTCGAGACCATGATACAGGGAATAAGTGTGCATTTGGGGGTAGGGAGTGGC
TCAGAATACTCTTAACCAAAGCAGAGGTTTGCTCCCACAGGAAGGTGAGGTCAGAAGGCCTTAGGGAGCT
GCCAGGGGCTAGGGTTGGCACCATCTCCCAGGCTGTGTCTTTAAGGAGATGATAATCAGAGGGATAGAAC
CTTGCAAAAGTGGGCCAGTCTTGGGAATACTATAGAGGAATAGCCTTCTGGAACATTCTGTGTCTCATAG
GACCTGCCTGGGGATCCAGCCCCAGTGCCAGCACATATACCGACTGGGGCAGTGAATAGATAGTACACTT
TGTTACATGGGCTGGGGGGAACATGGCCCATGTCCTGGAGGGGACTTTATGACAGACATCCAAAAATCCA
GTGAGAGGGCTTCTAGATTTGTCTCCAAAGGTTATAGTTCTAACATGAGCCCTTAGGAAATCCAGCATGG
TTCTCCCTGTGTGCCCTGGTTTGGTTAGAGAGCTCTAGCGGTCTCCTGTCCCACAGAATACCAGCCAGCC
CCTGCCCTACGTCGTGCCTCGGGCTGAGGGTGATTCAGAGGCAGGTGCCTGTGACAGTGGATGCAATTAG
ATCTAATGGGACGGAGGCCTTTCTCGTCGCCCTCGCTCCATGCCCACCCCCGCCTCCCTCAGGCACAGCA
GGCGTGGAGAGGATGCGCAGGAGGTAGGAGGTGGGGGACCCAGAGGGGCTTTGACGTCAGCCTGGCCTTT
AAAGAGGGCGCCTGCCTGGCGAGGGCTGTGGAGACAGAACTCGGGACCACCAGAGGAATTCTAGCGCTAC
CGGTCGCCACCATGGTGAGCAAGGGCGAGGAGCTGTTCACCGGGGTGGTGCCCATCCTGGTCGAGCTGGA
CGGCGACGTAAACGGCCACAAGTTCAGCGTGTCCGGCGAGGGCGAGGGCGATGCCACCTACGGCAAGCTG
ACCCTGAAGTTCATCTGCACCACCGGCAAGCTGCCCGTGCCCTGGCCCACCCTCGTGACCACCCTGACCT
ACGGCGTGCAGTGCTTCAGCCGCTACCCCGACCACATGAAGCAGCACGACTTCTTCAAGTCCGCCATGCC
CGAAGGCTACGTCCAGGAGCGCACCATCTTCTTCAAGGACGACGGCAACTACAAGACCCGCGCCGAGGTG
AAGTTCGAGGGCGACACCCTGGTGAACCGCATCGAGCTGAAGGGCATCGACTTCAAGGAGGACGGCAACA
TCCTGGGGCACAAGCTGGAGTACAACTACAACAGCCACAACGTCTATATCATGGCCGACAAGCAGAAGAA
CGGCATCAAGGTGAACTTCAAGATCCGCCACAACATCGAGGACGGCAGCGTGCAGCTCGCCGACCACTAC
CAGCAGAACACCCCCATCGGCGACGGCCCCGTGCTGCTGCCCGACAACCACTACCTGAGCACCCAGTCCG
CCCTGAGCAAAGACCCCAACGAGAAGCGCGATCACATGGTCCTGCTGGAGTTCGTGACCGCCGCCGGGAT
CACTCTCGGCATGGACGAGCTGTACAAGTCCGGCCGGACTCAGATCTCGATGAGAAAGATGATGAGCACC
ATGGCCCTTACGCTCGGCGCGGCTGTCTTCCTCGCCTTCGCCGCGGCGACCGCGCAGGCCCAGAGGTGCG
GCGAGCAGGGCAGCAACATGGAGTGCCCCAACAACCTCTGCTGCAGCCAGTACGGGTACTGCGGCATGGG
CGGCGACTACTGCGGCAAGGGCTGCCAGAACGGCGCCTGCTGGACCAGCAAGCGCTGCGGCAGCCAGGCC
GGCGGGGCGACGTGTCCCAACAACCACTGCTGCAGCCAGTACGGGCACTGCGGCTTCGGAGCCGAGTACT
GCGGCGCCGGCTGCCAGGGCGGCCCCTGCCGCGCCGACATCAAGTGCGGCAGCCAGTCCGGCGGCAAGCT
ATGCCCGAACAACCTCTGCTGCAGCCAGTGGGGATTCTGCGGCCTAGGTTCCGAGTTCTGCGGCGGTGGC
TGCCAGAGCGGTGCTTGCAGCACCGACAAGCCGTGCGGCAAGGACGCCGGCGGCAGGGTTTGCACTAACA
ACTACTGTTGTAGCAAGTGGGGATCCTGTGGCATCGGCCCGGGCTATTGCGGTGCAGGCCGCCAGAGCGG
CGGCTGTGACGCTTAAGTCGACCTGCAGAAGCTTGCCTCGAGCAGCGCTGCTCGAGAGATCTACGGGTGG
CATCCCTGTGACCCCTCCCCAGTGCCTCTCCTGGCCCTGGAAGTTGCCACTCCAGTGCCCACCAGCCTTG
TCCTAATAAAATTAAGTTGCATCATTTTGTCTGACTAGGTGTCCTTCTATAATATTATGGGGTGGAGGGG
GGTGGTATGGAGCAAGGGGCAAGTTGGGAAGACAACCTGTAGGGCCTGCGGGGTCTATTGGGAACCAAGC
TGGAGTGCAGTGGCACAATCTTGGCTCACTGCAATCTCCGCCTCCTGGGTTCAAGCGATTCTCCTGCCTC
AGCCTCCCGAGTTGTTGGGATTCCAGGCATGCATGACCAGGCTCAGCTAATTTTTGTTTTTTTGGTAGAG
ACGGGGTTTCACCATATTGGCCAGGCTGGTCTCCAACTCCTAATCTCAGGTGATCTACCCACCTTGGCCT
CCCAAATTGCTGGGATTACAGGCGTGAACCACTGCTCCCTTCCCTGTCCTTCTGATTTTGTAGGTAACCA
CGTGCGGACCGAGCGGCCGCAGGAACCCCTAGTGATGGAGTTGGCCACTCCCTCTCTGCGCGCTCGCTCG
CTCACTGAGGCCGGGCGACCAAAGGTCGCCCGACGCCCGGGCTTTGCCCGGGCGGCCTCAGTGAGCGAGC
GAGCGCGCAGCTGCCTGCAGGGGCGCCTGATGCGGTATTTTCTCCTTACGCATCTGTGCGGTATTTCACA
CCGCATA
[95 nt withheld, positions 5958-6052]
T
[46 nt withheld, positions 6054-6099]
C
[141 nt withheld, positions 6101-6241]
CCTTTGACGTTGGAGTCCACGTTCTTT
[37 nt withheld, positions 6269-6305]
ACTCTATCTCGGGCTATTCTTTTGATTTATAAGGGATTTTGCCGATTTCGGTCTATTGGTTAAAAAATGA
GCTGATTTAACAAAAATTTAACGCGAATTTTAACAAAATATTAACGTTTACAATTTTATGGTGCACTCTC
AGTACAATCTGCTCTGATGCCGCATAGTTAAGCCAGCCCCGACACCCGCCAACACCCGCTGACGCGCCCT
GACGGGCTTGTCTGCTCCCGGCATCCGCTTACAGACAAGCTGTGACCGTCTCCGGGAGCTGCATGTGTCA
GAGGTTTTCACCGTCATCACCGAAACGCGCGAGACGAAAGGGCCTCGTGATACGCCTATTTTTATAGGTT
AATGTCATGATAATAATGGTTTCTTAGACGTCAGGTGGCACTTTTCGGGGAAATGTGCGCGGAACCCCTA
TTTGTTTATTTTTCTAAATACATTCAAATATGTATCCGCTCATGAGACAATAACCCTGATAAATGCTTCA
ATAATATTGAAAAAGGAAGAGTATGAGTATTCAACATTTCCGTGTCGCCCTTATTCCCTTTTTTGCGGCA
TTTTGCCTTCCTGTTTTTGCTCACCCAGAAACGCTGGTGAAAGTAAAAGATGCTGAAGATCAGTTGGGTG
CACGAGTGGGTTACATCGAACTGGATCTCAACAGCGGTAAGATCCTTGAGAGTTTTCGCCCCGAAGAACG
TTTTCCAATGATGAGCACTTTTAAAGTTCTGCTATGTGGCGCGGTATTATCCCGTATTGACGCCGGGCAA
GAGCAACTCGGTCGCCGCATACACTATTCTCAGAATGACTTGGTTGAGTACTCACCAGTCACAGAAAAGC
ATCTTACGGATGGCATGACAGTAAGAGAATTATGCAGTGCTGCCATAACCATGAGTGATAACACTGCGGC
CAACTTACTTCTGACAACGATCGGAGGACCGAAGGAGCTAACCGCTTTTTTGCACAACATGGGGGATCAT
GTAACTCGCCTTGATCGTTGGGAACCGGAGCTGAATGAAGCCATACCAAACGACGAGCGTGACACCACGA
TGCCTGTAGCAATGG
Features (pLannotate 1.2.2; 14 found; start..end, strand, type, name):
    479..1067    +  rep_origin     ori: high-copy-number ColE1/pMB1/pBR322/pUC origin of replication
   1140..1167    +  repeat_region  AAV2 ITR (fragment): inverted terminal repeat of adeno-associated virus serotype 2 inverted
   1196..1223    +  repeat_region  AAV2 ITR (fragment): inverted terminal repeat of adeno-associated virus serotype 2 inverted
   3862..4578    +  CDS            EGFP: EGFP is a basic (constitutively fluorescent) green fluorescent protein published in 1996, derived from Aequorea victoria. It is reported to be a rapidly-maturing weak dimer with moderate acid sensitivity.
   4584..4600    +  misc_feature   MCS (fragment): multiple cloning site
   4600..4812    +  CDS            AGI2_WHEAT (fragment): Experimental evidence at protein level: Swiss-Prot protein existence level 1. N-acetyl-D-glucosamine / N-acetyl-D-neuraminic acid binding lectin. From Triticum aestivum (Wheat).
   5245..5721    +  polyA_signal   hGH poly(A) signal: human growth hormone polyadenylation signal
   5761..5901    +  repeat_region  AAV2 ITR: inverted terminal repeat of adeno-associated virus serotype 2 inverted
   5906..5957    -  misc_feature   bom (fragment): basis of mobility region from pBR322
   5976..6431    +  rep_origin     f1 ori (sequence partly withheld): f1 bacteriophage origin of replication; arrow indicates direction of (+) strand synthesis
   6432..6481    -  misc_feature   bom (fragment): basis of mobility region from pBR322
   6583..6618    -  CDS            rop (fragment): Rop protein, which maintains plasmids at low copy number; rop
   6713..6817    +  promoter       AmpR promoter: bla
   6818..308     +  CDS            AmpR (across the origin): β-lactamase; bla; confers resistance to ampicillin, carbenicillin, and related antibiotics
