>Addgene plasmid #80337 | pAAV2.5-THP-GFP/WGA | analyzer sequence | sequence record 155837
CCTGCAGGCAGCTGCGCGCTCGCTCGCTCACTGAGGCCGCCCGGGCGTCGGGCGACCTTTGGTCGCCCGG
CCTCAGTGAGCGAGCGAGCGCGCAGAGAGGGAGTGGCCAACTCCATCACTAGGGGTTCCTGCGGCCGCAC
GCGAGGCCTCTTGGGATTCTTCTCATCAAAAAGGGCATGGGACACAGCTAAAGCGTCCAGGGCTCCTCTG
TGCCCACAGATGCCTTAGATCTTGGCACAATGTAGTCAGCCAGCTCCGTGTGTGTGTGTGTGTGTTTGCA
TGTATCTCACAGACAGTGCACAATGGCCTGGATGTGAACAGAGGCAAGAGTCTGGGCCAGCAGTTGTCTC
CCAGGAGGGTCCAAAGACATCGTATTTTCAAGTTTAGGCCAGGTGCTCACTTGGGTGAGCTCAGACACAG
ACAAAGGTCTGGAGAGCACACATTCCCCACCCCCACCCAGCTCCTATGCAAGCACCTCCAGCCGAGACAA
GAAAACGAATTAAAAAGCAATATTTGTGTCAGCGTAAGACATTTGCCGAAAGGTTAAATCCACACTCGTG
GTGCTGCACAGCAGCCCCCTGTGCAGGATTTGTTAGGCACAGCTCCCTCCTACCCCGTGCCACCTGAGCA
AATGCCAGGCTGGGTGGGCTGGAACCAGCCTGGGCTTGCCTCACCCTGGAATCCCCAGCACCCTCCAAAG
GAGGACCCTGGGAGTGGGCATAGACGCCCTTCAGGTGTGGGCAACAGCCCCCAGTCCTCAGGATGAAAGG
CTAAGGTGCAGCCAGCTCTGCCTTCACGGTGGGAATGTCTCTATGTGAGCCCTTTCTGGGCTGTGAAGAA
CGCTCTGAGAAGGGTCCTGGGACCCTGGATAGGCCAGAGCTGTGCTGGGCATGTAGAGACAGGAGTGGGC
TAAAGCAGCAAAGGCACTGACCAAGGAAGAGTTCAGAGAGGAGCGTGGAATATGGGGAGGGGTTCATAGT
AAGAGAGAGCAGGCAGTGGAGAGTAAATAGTCACTGAGCCGGGGTTTATGGGGTTTGTAGGAGCTTACTC
AGAGAAAGTAGATGAGAGATGCCATGCCAGTCTGAGTATCACAGAGCCCCAGGCTCTCCTGGGAACGGAA
CTGTGAGGGCCAGAAGGTCAGCAAGGGAGGTTAGGGAGAGTTCCTTTTGTACTGACTCAGCATTTATCCT
GCTCCCAGGGGGCAATGGGGGCCAGTGAGGGATGCAGAGCAAGGCAGTGATGTGGCAGGCAGTTCCTGTT
GTGAAAGAGCTGGGAAGGGAGCGGGCTGGGCCTGGTACGTACAGCAGGCCATTTCTGAGGGTCCGAGTGC
TGTCTAGGAGGTGCAGTGAGACTTCAGTGATCAGCCAGAACAGAAGCTAAGCGGGGTGGGGACTGCGAGT
TCAGGCTTCTGGGTCTTGCAAATATCCAGAATGCTAAATCCTCAGAACCCCAGGGTGGCCATTTTCAGAG
TGGGTTTTGTCCTTTGGGCACTTGTGCAGACTCCAATATCCAGAGGGATAAGGATGGTACTCTTCAGTAC
CCTTAGTGAGAGGACACTTTTCTCTGAAGGGCTTGAATGTGCCGAGCCATTACCTGAAGGAAGGAAATGA
CTCCAGGGACATAGGATGGGCCCAGCACAACTCACCTGCTACAGAGAAAGGTCCCCTCCCTGGTCTCCTT
AGAGATCCTGTTTCCCTGGCTGAGGAAGCTAGGGTGGATCTTTGTGTAAGTGGGTGTGGATGCTAACTGG
AAAACAAAAGGTCACTTACTGTTAGACCTCGGGGTACCATGGAAGAGATGATCACTGAGTGTGCCCTTAC
ATGGGGACCAGCTGAGAATGGGGCTACCACTAGCTCGAGACCATGATACAGGGAATAAGTGTGCATTTGG
GGGTAGGGAGTGGCTCAGAATACTCTTAACCAAAGCAGAGGTTTGCTCCCACAGGAAGGTGAGGTCAGAA
GGCCTTAGGGAGCTGCCAGGGGCTAGGGTTGGCACCATCTCCCAGGCTGTGTCTTTAAGGAGATGATAAT
CAGAGGGATAGAACCTTGCAAAAGTGGGCCAGTCTTGGGAATACTATAGAGGAATAGCCTTCTGGAACAT
TCTGTGTCTCATAGGACCTGCCTGGGGATCCAGCCCCAGTGCCAGCACATATACCGACTGGGGCAGTGAA
TAGATAGTACACTTTGTTACATGGGCTGGGGGGAACATGGCCCATGTCCTGGAGGGGACTTTATGACAGA
CATCCAAAAATCCAGTGAGAGGGCTTCTAGATTTGTCTCCAAAGGTTATAGTTCTAACATGAGCCCTTAG
GAAATCCAGCATGGTTCTCCCTGTGTGCCCTGGTTTGGTTAGAGAGCTCTAGCGGTCTCCTGTCCCACAG
AATACCAGCCAGCCCCTGCCCTACGTCGTGCCTCGGGCTGAGGGTGATTCAGAGGCAGGTGCCTGTGACA
GTGGATGCAATTAGATCTAATGGGACGGAGGCCTTTCTCGTCGCCCTCGCTCCATGCCCACCCCCGCCTC
CCTCAGGCACAGCAGGCGTGGAGAGGATGCGCAGGAGGTAGGAGGTGGGGGACCCAGAGGGGCTTTGACG
TCAGCCTGGCCTTTAAAGAGGGCGCCTGCCTGGCGAGGGCTGTGGAGACAGAACTCGGGACCACCAGAGG
AATTCTAGCGCTACCGGTCGCCACCATGGTGAGCAAGGGCGAGGAGCTGTTCACCGGGGTGGTGCCCATC
CTGGTCGAGCTGGACGGCGACGTAAACGGCCACAAGTTCAGCGTGTCCGGCGAGGGCGAGGGCGATGCCA
CCTACGGCAAGCTGACCCTGAAGTTCATCTGCACCACCGGCAAGCTGCCCGTGCCCTGGCCCACCCTCGT
GACCACCCTGACCTACGGCGTGCAGTGCTTCAGCCGCTACCCCGACCACATGAAGCAGCACGACTTCTTC
AAGTCCGCCATGCCCGAAGGCTACGTCCAGGAGCGCACCATCTTCTTCAAGGACGACGGCAACTACAAGA
CCCGCGCCGAGGTGAAGTTCGAGGGCGACACCCTGGTGAACCGCATCGAGCTGAAGGGCATCGACTTCAA
GGAGGACGGCAACATCCTGGGGCACAAGCTGGAGTACAACTACAACAGCCACAACGTCTATATCATGGCC
GACAAGCAGAAGAACGGCATCAAGGTGAACTTCAAGATCCGCCACAACATCGAGGACGGCAGCGTGCAGC
TCGCCGACCACTACCAGCAGAACACCCCCATCGGCGACGGCCCCGTGCTGCTGCCCGACAACCACTACCT
GAGCACCCAGTCCGCCCTGAGCAAAGACCCCAACGAGAAGCGCGATCACATGGTCCTGCTGGAGTTCGTG
ACCGCCGCCGGGATCACTCTCGGCATGGACGAGCTGTACAAGTCCGGCCGGACTCAGATCTCGATGAGAA
AGATGATGAGCACCATGGCCCTTACGCTCGGCGCGGCTGTCTTCCTCGCCTTCGCCGCGGCGACCGCGCA
GGCCCAGAGGTGCGGCGAGCAGGGCAGCAACATGGAGTGCCCCAACAACCTCTGCTGCAGCCAGTACGGG
TACTGCGGCATGGGCGGCGACTACTGCGGCAAGGGCTGCCAGAACGGCGCCTGCTGGACCAGCAAGCGCT
GCGGCAGCCAGGCCGGCGGGGCGACGTGTCCCAACAACCACTGCTGCAGCCAGTACGGGCACTGCGGCTT
CGGAGCCGAGTACTGCGGCGCCGGCTGCCAGGGCGGCCCCTGCCGCGCCGACATCAAGTGCGGCAGCCAG
TCCGGCGGCAAGCTATGCCCGAACAACCTCTGCTGCAGCCAGTGGGGATTCTGCGGCCTAGGTTCCGAGT
TCTGCGGCGGTGGCTGCCAGAGCGGTGCTTGCAGCACCGACAAGCCGTGCGGCAAGGACGCCGGCGGCAG
GGTTTGCACTAACAACTACTGTTGTAGCAAGTGGGGATCCTGTGGCATCGGCCCGGGCTATTGCGGTGCA
GGCCGCCAGAGCGGCGGCTGTGACGCTTAAGTCGACCTGCAGAAGCTTGCCTCGAGCAGCGCTGCTCGAG
AGATCTACGGGTGGCATCCCTGTGACCCCTCCCCAGTGCCTCTCCTGGCCCTGGAAGTTGCCACTCCAGT
GCCCACCAGCCTTGTCCTAATAAAATTAAGTTGCATCATTTTGTCTGACTAGGTGTCCTTCTATAATATT
ATGGGGTGGAGGGGGGTGGTATGGAGCAAGGGGCAAGTTGGGAAGACAACCTGTAGGGCCTGCGGGGTCT
ATTGGGAACCAAGCTGGAGTGCAGTGGCACAATCTTGGCTCACTGCAATCTCCGCCTCCTGGGTTCAAGC
GATTCTCCTGCCTCAGCCTCCCGAGTTGTTGGGATTCCAGGCATGCATGACCAGGCTCAGCTAATTTTTG
TTTTTTTGGTAGAGACGGGGTTTCACCATATTGGCCAGGCTGGTCTCCAACTCCTAATCTCAGGTGATCT
ACCCACCTTGGCCTCCCAAATTGCTGGGATTACAGGCGTGAACCACTGCTCCCTTCCCTGTCCTTCTGAT
TTTGTAGGTAACCACGTGCGGACCGAGCGGCCGCAGGAACCCCTAGTGATGGAGTTGGCCACTCCCTCTC
TGCGCGCTCGCTCGCTCACTGAGGCCGGGCGACCAAAGGTCGCCCGACGCCCGGGCTTTGCCCGGGCGGC
CTCAGTGAGCGAGCGAGCGCGCAGCTGCCTGCAGGGGCGCCTGATGCGGTATTTTCTCCTTACGCATCTG
TGCGGTATTTCACACCGCATA
[142 nt withheld, positions 4782-4923]
C
[141 nt withheld, positions 4925-5065]
CCTTTGACGTTGGAGTCCACGTTCTTT
[37 nt withheld, positions 5093-5129]
ACCCTATCTCGGGCTATTCTTTTGATTTATAAGGGATTTTGCCGATTTCGGCCTATTGGTTAAAAAATGA
GCTGATTTAACAAAAATTTAACGCGAATTTTAACAAAATATTAACGTTTACAATTTTATGGTGCACTCTC
AGTACAATCTGCTCTGATGCCGCATAGTTAAGCCAGCCCCGACACCCGCCAACACCCGCTGACGCGCCCT
GACGGGCTTGTCTGCTCCCGGCATCCGCTTACAGACAAGCTGTGACCGTCTCCGGGAGCTGCATGTGTCA
GAGGTTTTCACCGTCATCACCGAAACGCGCGAGACGAAAGGGCCTCGTGATACGCCTATTTTTATAGGTT
AATGTCATGATAATAATGGTTTCTTAGACGTCAGGTGGCACTTTTCGGGGAAATGTGCGCGGAACCCCTA
TTTGTTTATTTTTCTAAATACATTCAAATATGTATCCGCTCATGAGACAATAACCCTGATAAATGCTTCA
ATAATATTGAAAAAGGAAGAGTATGAGTATTCAACATTTCCGTGTCGCCCTTATTCCCTTTTTTGCGGCA
TTTTGCCTTCCTGTTTTTGCTCACCCAGAAACGCTGGTGAAAGTAAAAGATGCTGAAGATCAGTTGGGTG
CACGAGTGGGTTACATCGAACTGGATCTCAACAGCGGTAAGATCCTTGAGAGTTTTCGCCCCGAAGAACG
TTTTCCAATGATGAGCACTTTTAAAGTTCTGCTATGTGGCGCGGTATTATCCCGTATTGACGCCGGGCAA
GAGCAACTCGGTCGCCGCATACACTATTCTCAGAATGACTTGGTTGAGTACTCACCAGTCACAGAAAAGC
ATCTTACGGATGGCATGACAGTAAGAGAATTATGCAGTGCTGCCATAACCATGAGTGATAACACTGCGGC
CAACTTACTTCTGACAACGATCGGAGGACCGAAGGAGCTAACCGCTTTTTTGCACAACATGGGGGATCAT
GTAACTCGCCTTGATCGTTGGGAACCGGAGCTGAATGAAGCCATACCAAACGACGAGCGTGACACCACGA
TGCCTGTAGCAATGGCAACAACGTTGCGCAAACTATTAACTGGCGAACTACTTACTCTAGCTTCCCGGCA
ACAATTAATAGACTGGATGGAGGCGGATAAAGTTGCAGGACCACTTCTGCGCTCGGCCCTTCCGGCTGGC
TGGTTTATTGCTGATAAATCTGGAGCCGGTGAGCGTGGGTCTCGCGGTATCATTGCAGCACTGGGGCCAG
ATGGTAAGCCCTCCCGTATCGTAGTTATCTACACGACGGGGAGTCAGGCAACTATGGATGAACGAAATAG
ACAGATCGCTGAGATAGGTGCCTCACTGATTAAGCATTGGTAACTGTCAGACCAAGTTTACTCATATATA
CTTTAGATTGATTTAAAACTTCATTTTTAATTTAAAAGGATCTAGGTGAAGATCCTTTTTGATAATCTCA
TGACCAAAATCCCTTAACGTGAGTTTTCGTTCCACTGAGCGTCAGACCCCGTAGAAAAGATCAAAGGATC
TTCTTGAGATCCTTTTTTTCTGCGCGTAATCTGCTGCTTGCAAACAAAAAAACCACCGCTACCAGCGGTG
GTTTGTTTGCCGGATCAAGAGCTACCAACTCTTTTTCCGAAGGTAACTGGCTTCAGCAGAGCGCAGATAC
CAAATACTGTCCTTCTAGTGTAGCCGTAGTTAGGCCACCACTTCAAGAACTCTGTAGCACCGCCTACATA
CCTCGCTCTGCTAATCCTGTTACCAGTGGCTGCTGCCAGTGGCGATAAGTCGTGTCTTACCGGGTTGGAC
TCAAGACGATAGTTACCGGATAAGGCGCAGCGGTCGGGCTGAACGGGGGGTTCGTGCACACAGCCCAGCT
TGGAGCGAACGACCTACACCGAACTGAGATACCTACAGCGTGAGCTATGAGAAAGCGCCACGCTTCCCGA
AGGGAGAAAGGCGGACAGGTATCCGGTAAGCGGCAGGGTCGGAACAGGAGAGCGCACGAGGGAGCTTCCA
GGGGGAAACGCCTGGTATCTTTATAGTCCTGTCGGGTTTCGCCACCTCTGACTTGAGCGTCGATTTTTGT
GATGCTCGTCAGGGGGGCGGAGCCTATGGAAAAACGCCAGCAACGCGGCCTTTTTACGGTTCCTGGCCTT
TTGCTGGCCTTTTGCTCACATGT
Features (pLannotate 1.2.2; 14 found; start..end, strand, type, name):
     12..39      +  repeat_region  AAV2 ITR (fragment): inverted terminal repeat of adeno-associated virus serotype 2 inverted
     68..95      +  repeat_region  AAV2 ITR (fragment): inverted terminal repeat of adeno-associated virus serotype 2 inverted
   2686..3402    +  CDS            EGFP: EGFP is a basic (constitutively fluorescent) green fluorescent protein published in 1996, derived from Aequorea victoria. It is reported to be a rapidly-maturing weak dimer with moderate acid sensitivity.
   3408..3424    +  misc_feature   MCS (fragment): multiple cloning site
   3424..3636    +  CDS            AGI2_WHEAT (fragment): Experimental evidence at protein level: Swiss-Prot protein existence level 1. N-acetyl-D-glucosamine / N-acetyl-D-neuraminic acid binding lectin. From Triticum aestivum (Wheat).
   4069..4545    +  polyA_signal   hGH poly(A) signal: human growth hormone polyadenylation signal
   4585..4725    +  repeat_region  AAV2 ITR: inverted terminal repeat of adeno-associated virus serotype 2 inverted
   4730..4781    -  misc_feature   bom (fragment): basis of mobility region from pBR322
   4800..5180    +  rep_origin     M13 ori (sequence partly withheld): M13 bacteriophage origin of replication; arrow indicates direction of (+) strand synthesis
   5256..5305    -  misc_feature   bom (fragment): basis of mobility region from pBR322
   5407..5442    -  CDS            rop (fragment): Rop protein, which maintains plasmids at low copy number; rop
   5537..5641    +  promoter       AmpR promoter: bla
   5642..6502    +  CDS            AmpR: β-lactamase; bla; confers resistance to ampicillin, carbenicillin, and related antibiotics
   6673..7261    +  rep_origin     ori: high-copy-number ColE1/pMB1/pBR322/pUC origin of replication
