[The description below was written by a language model from this plasmid's Addgene catalogue record and pLannotate feature annotations shown in this document.]
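Description:
pAAV2.5-THP-GFP/WGA is an adeno-associated virus transfer plasmid of about 7.3 kb, built on the pAAV2.5 backbone and designed to restrict transgene expression to catecholaminergic, particularly midbrain dopaminergic, neurons. It is maintained in E. coli through a high-copy ColE1/pUC-type origin and selected with ampicillin via the β-lactamase gene and its native promoter. A filamentous phage (f1/M13) origin and small remnants of pBR322 bom and rop sequences are also present in the backbone. The catalogue recommends a recombination-deficient strain, which is typical for plasmids carrying repeat-rich ITRs.

The payload sits between AAV2 inverted terminal repeats, which provide the cis signals for replication and packaging of the cassette into AAV particles when rep, cap and helper functions are supplied in trans. The downstream ITR is annotated in full, whereas the upstream one is detected only as two short fragments. This may reflect a partial ITR or difficulty in sequencing that region. The recorded insert is a 2.5 kb rat tyrosine hydroxylase (Th) promoter. It is not annotated in either feature table, but it presumably occupies the unannotated stretch between the upstream ITR and the EGFP coding sequence. EGFP is followed, after a short multiple-cloning-site remnant, by a sequence matching wheat germ agglutinin, a lectin widely used as a transneuronal tracer, and then by the human growth hormone polyadenylation signal. Only a fragment of the lectin is annotated, and the record does not state whether EGFP and WGA are expressed as a fusion.

The stated purpose is a fluorescent reporter for dopaminergic neuron differentiation. The two sequence records (7,370 and 7,322 nt) show the same feature arrangement.
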