Addgene plasmid #80337: pAAV2.5-THP-GFP/WGA
Purpose: Fluorescent Reporter for Dopaminergic Neuron Differentiation
Depositing lab: Kwang-Soo Kim. Depositing organization: McLean Hospital. Publication: Expression of transgenes in midbrain dopamine neurons using the tyrosine hydroxylase promoter. Oh MS, Hong SJ, Huh Y, Kim KS. Gene Ther. 2009 Mar;16(3):437-40. doi: 10.1038/gt.2008.148. Epub 2008 Sep 18. PubMed 18800154.
Backbone
  Vector backbone: pAAV2.5
  Backbone size w/o insert (bp): 4840
  Total vector size (bp): 7340
  Vector type: AAV
Growth in bacteria
  Bacterial resistance: Ampicillin, 100 μg/mL
  Growth temperature: 37°C
  Growth strain: NEB Stable
  Copy number: Unknown
Gene/Insert
  Gene/Insert name: rat TH promoter
  Species: R. norvegicus (rat)
  Insert size (bp): 2500
  GenBank ID: AF014956
  Entrez Gene: Th (a.k.a. The)
  Promoter: rat Tyrosine hydroxylase
  Cloning method: Restriction Enzyme; 5′ cloning site Sfi I (destroyed during cloning); 3′ cloning site Alu I (not destroyed)
  Sequencing primers: 5′ GAGTGGCCAACTCCATCACT; 3′ GAGTTCATGCGCTTCAAGGT
Terms and licenses: Academic/Nonprofit Terms; Industry Terms: Not Available to Industry
How to cite: pAAV2.5-THP-GFP/WGA was a gift from Kwang-Soo Kim (Addgene plasmid # 80337 ; http://n2t.net/addgene:80337 ; RRID:Addgene_80337)
