>Addgene plasmid #80337 | pAAV2.5-THP-GFP/WGA | addgene partial sequence | sequence record 153424 | EGFP-N 5'-CGTCGCCGTCCAGCTCGACCAG-3'
GCTCCTCGCCCTTGCTCACCATGGTGGCGACCGGTAGCGCTAGAATTCCTCTGGTGGTCCCGAGTTCTGT
CTCCACAGCCCTCGCCAGGCAGGCGCCCTCTTTAAAGGCCAGGCTGACGTCAAAGCCCCTCTGGGTCCCC
CACCTCCTACCTCCTGCGCATCCTCTCCACGCCTGCTGTGCCTGAGGGAGGCGGGGGTGGGCATGGAGCG
AGGGCGACGAGAAAGGCCTCCGTCCCATTAGATCTAATTGCATCCACTGTCACAGGCACCTGCCTCTGAA
TCACCCTCAGCCCGAGGCACGACGTAGGGCAGGGGCTGGCTGGTATTCTGTGGGACAGGAGACCGCTAGA
GCTCTCTAACCAAACCAGGGCACACAGGGAGAACCATGCTGGATTTCCTAAGGGCTCATGTTAGAACTAT
AACCTTTGGAGACAAATCTAGAAGCCCTCTCACTGGATTTTTGGATGTCTGTCATAAAGTCCCCTCCAGG
ACATGGGCCATGTTCCCCCCAGCCCATGTAACAAAGTGTACTATCTATTCACTGCCCCAGTCGGTATATG
TGCTGGCACTGGGGCTGGATCCCCAGGCAGGTCCTATGAGACACAGAATGTTCCAGAAGGCTATTCCTCT
ATAGTATTCCCAAGACTGGCCCACTTTTGCAAGGTTCTATCCCTCTGATTATCATCTCCTTAAAGACACA
GCCTGGGAGATGGTGCCAACCCTAGCCCCTGGCAGCTCCCTAAGGCCTTCTGACCTCACCTTCCTGTGGG
AGCAAACCTCTGCTTTGGTTAAGAGTATTCTGAGCCACTCCCTACCCCCAAATGCACACTTATTCCCTGT
ATCATGGTCTCGAGCTAGTGGTAGCCCCATTCTCAGCTGGTCCCCATGTA
