>Addgene plasmid #80337 | pAAV2.5-THP-GFP/WGA | addgene partial sequence | sequence record 153425 | C-CMV-24 5'-TATTAGGACAAGGCTGGTGGGCAC-3'
GGCCAGGAGAGGCACTGGGGAGGGGTCACAGGGATGCCACCCGTAGATCTCTCGAGCAGCGCTGCTCGAG
GCAAGCTTCTGCAGGTCGACTTAAGCGTCACAGCCGCCGCTCTGGCGGCCTGCACCGCAATAGCCCGGGC
CGATGCCACAGGATCCCCACTTGCTACAACAGTAGTTGTTAGTGCAAACCCTGCCGCCGGCGTCCTTGCC
GCACGGCTTGTCGGTGCTGCAAGCACCGCTCTGGCAGCCACCGCCGCAGAACTCGGAACCTAGGCCGCAG
AATCCCCACTGGCTGCAGCAGAGGTTGTTCGGGCATAGCTTGCCGCCGGACTGGCTGCCGCACTTGATGT
CGGCGCGGCAGGGGCCGCCCTGGCAGCCGGCGCCGCAGTACTCGGCTCCGAAGCCGCAGTGCCCGTACTG
GCTGCAGCAGTGGTTGTTGGGACACGTCGCCCCGCCGGCCTGGCTGCCGCAGCGCTTGCTGGTCCAGCAG
GCGCCGTTCTGGCAGCCCTTGCCGCAGTAGTCGCCGCCCATGCCGCAGTACCCGTACTGGCTGCAGCAGA
GGTTGTTGGGGCACTCCATGTTGCTGCCCTGCTCGCCGCACCTCTGGGCCTGCGCGGTCGCCGCGGCGAA
GGCGAGGAAGACAGCCGCGCCGAGCGTAAGGGCCATGGTGCTCATCATCTTTCTCATCGAGATCTGAGTC
CGGCCGGACTTGTACAGCTCGTCCATGCCGAGAGTGATCCCGGCGGCGGTCACGAACTCCAGCAGGACCA
TGTGATCGCGCTTCTCGTTGGGGTCTTTGCTCAGGGCGGACTGGGTGCTCAGGTAGTGGTTGTCGGGCAG
CAGCACGGGGCCGTCGCCGATGGGGGTGTTCTGCTGGTAGTGGTCGGCGAGCTGCACGCTGCCGTCCTCG
ATGTTGTGGCGGATCTTGAAGTTCACCTTGATGCCGTTCTTCTGCTTGTCGGCCATGATATAGACGTTGT
GGCTGTTGTA
