>Addgene plasmid #80337 | pAAV2.5-THP-GFP/WGA | addgene partial sequence | sequence record 154368 | pBR322ori-F 5'-GGGAAACGCCTGGTATCTTT-3'
TTGAGCGTCGATTTTTGTGATGCTCGTCAGGGGGGCGGAGCCTATGGAAAAACGCCAGCAACGCGGCCTT
TTTACGGTTCCTGGCCTTTTGCTGGCCTTTTGCTCACATGTCCTGCAGGCAGCTGCGCGCTC
